Addgene plasmid #60273: pENTR D-TOPO-C3_31
Purpose: This plasmid contains a human pancreatic islet active enhancer, which can be shuttled into a Gateway destination vector, such as pGL4.23-Gateway.
Depositing lab: Jorge Ferrer. Depositing organization: Imperial College London. Publication: Pancreatic islet enhancer clusters enriched in type 2 diabetes risk-associated variants. Pasquali L, Gaulton KJ, Rodriguez-Segui SA, Mularoni L, Miguel-Escalada I, Akerman I, Tena JJ, Moran I, Gomez-Marin C, van de Bunt M, Ponsa-Cobas J, Castro N, Nammo T, Cebola I, Garcia-Hurtado J, Maestro MA, Pattou F, Piemonti L, Berney T, Gloyn AL, Ravassard P, Gomez-Skarmeta JL, Muller F, McCarthy MI, Ferrer J. Nat Genet. 2014 Feb;46(2):136-43. doi: 10.1038/ng.2870. Epub 2014 Jan 12. PubMed 24413736.
Backbone
  Vector backbone: pENTR/D-TOPO
  Backbone manufacturer: Invitrogen
  Backbone size w/o insert (bp): 2580
  Vector type: Entry Vector
Growth in bacteria
  Bacterial resistance: Kanamycin, 50 μg/mL
  Growth temperature: 37°C
  Growth strain: DH5alpha
  Copy number: Unknown
Gene/Insert
  Gene/Insert name: SLC2A2 enhancer (alt name: SLC2A2)
  Species: H. sapiens (human)
  Entrez Gene: SLC2A2 (a.k.a. GLUT2)
  Cloning method: TOPO Cloning
  Sequencing primers: 5′ M13 Fw; 3′ M13 Rev
Terms and licenses: Academic/Nonprofit Terms; Industry Terms: Not Available to Industry
Depositor comments: chromosome : chr3; start: 172177343 end: 172179831 (genomic position corresponds to the version of the human genome hg18) Fw primer used for cloning: CACCGTGTTTGAGCTCCCCTGAAA Rv primer used for cloning: TGGTGGTGGTTTGCTGAACCATGT
How to cite: pENTR D-TOPO-C3_31 was a gift from Jorge Ferrer (Addgene plasmid # 60273 ; http://n2t.net/addgene:60273 ; RRID:Addgene_60273)
