[The description below was written by a language model from this plasmid's Addgene catalogue record and pLannotate feature annotations shown in this document.]
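Description:
pENTR D-TOPO-C3_31 is a Gateway entry clone built on the Invitrogen pENTR/D-TOPO backbone and carries a human genomic fragment annotated as an SLC2A2 (GLUT2) enhancer. The fragment is one of the active enhancers identified in human pancreatic islets. According to the depositor it derives from chromosome 3 (coordinates given in the hg18 assembly) and was amplified by PCR and inserted by directional TOPO cloning. The full sequence is 5,065 nt. The 2,580 bp backbone therefore leaves roughly 2.5 kb for the insert, which matches the unannotated interval between the two attL sites in the feature table. The plasmid is propagated in E. coli through a high-copy ColE1/pUC-type origin and is selected with kanamycin through the aminoglycoside phosphotransferase (KanR) gene.

The enhancer lies between attL1 and attL2, the recombination sites used in the Gateway LR reaction. This allows it to be moved in a defined orientation into any attR-containing destination vector without restriction cloning. Upstream of attL1 are the rrnB T1 and T2 transcription terminators, which shield the insert from read-through transcription originating in the backbone. A T7 promoter sits just outside attL2, and M13 primer sites flank the cassette for sequencing. The short lacI and lacZα fragments that were annotated are backbone remnants and not functional genes. The entry clone has no reporter or eukaryotic promoter, so it acts purely as a shuttle. Its stated purpose is transfer of the enhancer into a destination vector such as pGL4.23-Gateway, a luciferase reporter vector, so that its regulatory activity can be tested.
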