Features (pLannotate 1.2.2; 9 found; start..end, strand, type, name):
    121..213     +  CDS            lacI (fragment): lac repressor; lacI; The lac repressor binds to the lac operator to inhibit transcription in E. coli. This inhibition can be relieved by adding lactose or isopropyl-β-D-thiogalactopyranoside (IPTG).
    268..295     -  terminator     rrnB T2 terminator: transcription terminator T2 from the E. coli rrnB gene
    427..470     +  terminator     rrnB T1 terminator: Escherichia coli rrnB; transcription terminator T1 from the E. coli rrnB gene
    517..553     -  CDS            lacZα (fragment): LacZα fragment of β-galactosidase; lacZ fragment
    569..668     +  protein_bind   attL1: mutant version of attL; recombination site for the Gateway® LR reaction LR Clonase™
   3190..3289    -  protein_bind   attL2: mutant version of attL; recombination site for the Gateway® LR reaction LR Clonase™
   3307..3325    -  promoter       T7 promoter: promoter for bacteriophage T7 RNA polymerase
   3459..4268    +  CDS            KanR: aminoglycoside phosphotransferase; aph(3')-Ia; confers resistance to kanamycin in bacteria or G418 (Geneticin®) in eukaryotes
   4415..5003    +  rep_origin     ori: high-copy-number ColE1/pMB1/pBR322/pUC origin of replication
>Addgene plasmid #60273 | pENTR D-TOPO-C3_31 | depositor full sequence | sequence record 96536 | Full Sequence
CTTTCCTGCGTTATCCCCTGATTCTGTGGATAACCGTATTACCGCCTTTGAGTGAGCTGATACCGCTCGC
CGCAGCCGAACGACCGAGCGCAGCGAGTCAGTGAGCGAGGAAGCGGAAGAGCGCCCAATACGCAAACCGC
CTCTCCCCGCGCGTTGGCCGATTCATTAATGCAGCTGGCACGACAGGTTTCCCGACTGGAAAGCGGGCAG
TGAGCGCAACGCAATTAATACGCGTACCGCTAGCCAGGAAGAGTTTGTAGAAACGCAAAAAGGCCATCCG
TCAGGATGGCCTTCTGCTTAGTTTGATGCCTGGCAGTTTATGGCGGGCGTCCTGCCCGCCACCCTCCGGG
CCGTTGCTTCACAACGTTCAAATCCGCTCCCGGCGGATTTGTCCTACTCAGGAGAGCGTTCACCGACAAA
CAACAGATAAAACGAAAGGCCCAGTCTTCCGACTGAGCCTTTCGTTTTATTTGATGCCTGGCAGTTCCCT
ACTCTCGCGTTAACGCTAGCATGGATGTTTTCCCAGTCACGACGTTGTAAAACGACGGCCAGTCTTAAGC
TCGGGCCCCAAATAATGATTTTATTTTGACTGATAGTGACCTGTTCGTTGCAACAAATTGATGAGCAATG
CTTTTTTATAATGCCAACTTTGTACAAAAAAGCAGGCTCCGCGGCCGCCCCCTTCACCGTGTTTGAGCTC
CCCTGAAAGTTGGCTTGTGCCACAAACACCTTGTAAAGAGCAAATAAAGTCATGGCTTCATCTTAGCTGC
TCTTGAAATTCATAGATGAGGCAGGATACAGGGTATTGTGGAAGTGAAGAGCATGGACTTGGGCTTCCAC
AACTAGTAAATGGTAAAGTAGGATTCAGACTACCTCAGTTTGAATCCTGCTTTACCATTTACTAGTTGAG
TGGCCTTGCACAATTCACTTGACCTCTCTGTGCCTCAGTTTCCTCATTAAAATATGGTGGTACTAATAGT
AGAGTTTAGAATTGTAAAAATGTTGGGGAGGAGTGTGTTTGACAGTGGCACAGGTTATACGACTCAACAA
ATCCACAGTTATAGTTGGAGATTTCAACACTTCTGTCTTAGTGATTGATGGGACAAGTAGATAGAAAAAT
CAGTGTGGATATAGGAGATCTGAGCAACCTTATCAACCAAATTGACTTGATTCACATTCATAGAACACGC
TACCCCACAACTTAGACAACACAATTAGACTGTCCACCAGATGATTCAGTGCCAAAGTTACTGGAAGGTT
ATTATTTGTTTTTGGTCTGTAATTGCTAAGTTGATACAAAATGAAATTTTATAACAATTGTAGAACCAAT
AGGACAGTGATTCTTGTTTCACTGTGTATATAGCTTATCTTGAGTTTTTTTCCTTTTCATAGTTCTGTAT
TTACAGCATTCAGATACTTTCTCCCTTTGGGAAGTGCAAATGAAGGACATCTACCTTGTTCGTCCTTCTT
GTACTACTTCCCCAGGAATGTGAGGTGGGCAAGGGATGATGACAGAGATGGGAAAGTGAATTTGAGGATG
GGCACTGACTTTCAAAAAATATTTTCATATATGTTTTTATTTGATAGCAATAATTATGCAGGGGAAGGGG
GTAGGTCTTTGGCCATGTTGTCATGGTATTACTTGCTCCTCATCTGCTTGTCTTTCACTGAAGTGCTCTG
TTCTCAGAAACCATCACCTGTTTCTTATTCTAGGAAAGTGGTGGCAGGTGATGTAATAGTTAATTGGGTA
AGACATCCAAGATTATTTTTCCTACATACAAAATAGGCTTTTTAGGACCTATTAAGAATAATAGGGCAAA
CAAGATCCTATACACAGGAAAATAAAAATTATATAAAAAGAACTATTCATGAGAAGAGTGTAAGATAATG
CAAGCACATGAAGAAATCTACACTGGGGTGGATGAATCATTACCCTGACTTCCCCTGGGATTTTGCTTGC
TGATGCCCTCCTGCTGAGATAGATGTGCTTTTGCAAAGCAGAATTGGAGGTGAGTAAATAAGAAGGGGGT
TATTCACTTTTATCATCACAGTACCCCACATGTCGGTTCAAGGAAATTCTAATGAAAGTGCTGTGAGTTT
GTGGAATTAGAACCCAAATTACTCTTAGAATTAAAAGAATGAGAGTAGGGACAGCACCAGTTGCTTATTT
GATGAAACAGAAGAAGCCTGATTGAGATCATCTTGGTGCATTAGGAAAACAGCCTCAGGGCTCCCGCTGA
CAGGACACTTTTCCCAAGTACTATTAATTATAATGCGTTATTAGCTAACTGCAGGCAGTGGACATCCTTT
GCACGTTAACTAAAGTGCAACAGCCGTTTAGCTAGTGGGGCCTACTTGGTCTTTAAAATTGTCTTAATCA
TTAGTGAATTCGTTAAACTATAACGTTAAGAGATAAAAATAATCGTCGCTGTTGCTTGGGAACAAGTCCA
AACTGAAACTGGTTTTCAGAGGTTCTGAGTACAAATGTTCTTGACTGTGTAGATTGACGGGAGCTCTAGA
CCCAGCCAGCCTCACCCCGACATCTTCAGGGTTACACAATATCCTAAGATCATTGTTATGGGTTTGATTT
TTACTTTGGAGCTGCAGTAGGATGTGAGGCAGGGAAGATGGTACCATGGGCTTCAGTTCTCAGTCATTCA
GAAATTTACAGTGTAGTTGGCAAATTTTTGAAACTCATATTCCTTTCAGTGCTTTTTTTTTTGGGCCATT
TCACTGACTATTAATGGCTCCACCTGGGGAGGCCTGGAAATGATGCTGAAACTCAATCAAGCCTCCTTGG
CAGTTCTGGAAAGAGGTTTTGAGTGTCAGTGCAGAGGCTATGAAGAGAAGCTCAAATTGTGCTTTAGGAT
TATCTCTGGGTTTTGATGATTGGCATATTCTTCTTCTGCCACAAATTACTGAGACTTAACAGAACAAACA
AGTTTAATTGGTTTGGTTTTGATTCATGTTTTGATGATTGACCACAAGCAGAAAACATGGGAAAAAACTT
CTCGTCAAGTGACCTGAGAAGAGAAGTTCATTGCTTTTCATTTTATCCAAATGTTTTAAAATGTTTAAAT
TTAATTAAAAAATTTACATACATTAAAATTTACACTTTTTGGTATTTCATTTTATGAGTTTGGACAAATA
CATGGTTCAGCAAACCACCACCAAAGGGTGGGCGCGCCGACCCAGCTTTCTTGTACAAAGTTGGCATTAT
AAGAAAGCATTGCTTATCAATTTGTTGCAACGAACAGGTCACTATCAGTCAAAATAAAATCATTATTTGC
CATCCAGCTGATATCCCCTATAGTGAGTCGTATTACATGGTCATAGCTGTTTCCTGGCAGCTCTGGCCCG
TGTCTCAAAATCTCTGATGTTACATTGCACAAGATAAAAATATATCATCATGAACAATAAAACTGTCTGC
TTACATAAACAGTAATACAAGGGGTGTTATGAGCCATATTCAACGGGAAACGTCGAGGCCGCGATTAAAT
TCCAACATGGATGCTGATTTATATGGGTATAAATGGGCTCGCGATAATGTCGGGCAATCAGGTGCGACAA
TCTATCGCTTGTATGGGAAGCCCGATGCGCCAGAGTTGTTTCTGAAACATGGCAAAGGTAGCGTTGCCAA
TGATGTTACAGATGAGATGGTCAGACTAAACTGGCTGACGGAATTTATGCCTCTTCCGACCATCAAGCAT
TTTATCCGTACTCCTGATGATGCATGGTTACTCACCACTGCGATCCCCGGAAAAACAGCATTCCAGGTAT
TAGAAGAATATCCTGATTCAGGTGAAAATATTGTTGATGCGCTGGCAGTGTTCCTGCGCCGGTTGCATTC
GATTCCTGTTTGTAATTGTCCTTTTAACAGCGATCGCGTATTTCGTCTCGCTCAGGCGCAATCACGAATG
AATAACGGTTTGGTTGATGCGAGTGATTTTGATGACGAGCGTAATGGCTGGCCTGTTGAACAAGTCTGGA
AAGAAATGCATAAACTTTTGCCATTCTCACCGGATTCAGTCGTCACTCATGGTGATTTCTCACTTGATAA
CCTTATTTTTGACGAGGGGAAATTAATAGGTTGTATTGATGTTGGACGAGTCGGAATCGCAGACCGATAC
CAGGATCTTGCCATCCTATGGAACTGCCTCGGTGAGTTTTCTCCTTCATTACAGAAACGGCTTTTTCAAA
AATATGGTATTGATAATCCTGATATGAATAAATTGCAGTTTCATTTGATGCTCGATGAGTTTTTCTAATC
AGAATTGGTTAATTGGTTGTAACACTGGCAGAGCATTACGCTGACTTGACGGGACGGCGCAAGCTCATGA
CCAAAATCCCTTAACGTGAGTTACGCGTCGTTCCACTGAGCGTCAGACCCCGTAGAAAAGATCAAAGGAT
CTTCTTGAGATCCTTTTTTTCTGCGCGTAATCTGCTGCTTGCAAACAAAAAAACCACCGCTACCAGCGGT
GGTTTGTTTGCCGGATCAAGAGCTACCAACTCTTTTTCCGAAGGTAACTGGCTTCAGCAGAGCGCAGATA
CCAAATACTGTCCTTCTAGTGTAGCCGTAGTTAGGCCACCACTTCAAGAACTCTGTAGCACCGCCTACAT
ACCTCGCTCTGCTAATCCTGTTACCAGTGGCTGCTGCCAGTGGCGATAAGTCGTGTCTTACCGGGTTGGA
CTCAAGACGATAGTTACCGGATAAGGCGCAGCGGTCGGGCTGAACGGGGGGTTCGTGCACACAGCCCAGC
TTGGAGCGAACGACCTACACCGAACTGAGATACCTACAGCGTGAGCATTGAGAAAGCGCCACGCTTCCCG
AAGGGAGAAAGGCGGACAGGTATCCGGTAAGCGGCAGGGTCGGAACAGGAGAGCGCACGAGGGAGCTTCC
AGGGGGAAACGCCTGGTATCTTTATAGTCCTGTCGGGTTTCGCCACCTCTGACTTGAGCGTCGATTTTTG
TGATGCTCGTCAGGGGGGCGGAGCCTATGGAAAAACGCCAGCAACGCGGCCTTTTTACGGTTCCTGGCCT
TTTGCTGGCCTTTTGCTCACATGTT
